>Addgene plasmid #183628 | pSLQ11444 | addgene full sequence | sequence record 361638 | Addgene NGS Result
TGGCGGGACGAATACGACGCCCATATCCCACGGCTGTTCAATCCAGGTATCTTGCGGGATATCAACAACA
TAGTCATCAACCAGCGGACGACCAGCCGGTTTTGCGAAGATGGTGACAAAGTGCGCTTTTGGATACATTT
CACGAATCGCAACCGCAGTACCACCGGTATCCACCAGGTCATCAATAACGATGAAGCCTTCGCCATCGCC
TTCTGCGCGTTTCAGCACTTTAAGCTCGCGCTGGTTGTCGTGATCGTAGCTGGAAATACAAACGGTATCG
ACATGACGAATACCCAGTTCACGCGCCAGTAACGCACCCGGTACAGACCGCCACGGCTTACGGCAATAAT
GCCTTTCCATTGTTCAGAAGGCATCAGTCGGCTTGCGAGTTTACGTGCATGGATCTGCAACATGTCCCAG
GTGACGATGTATTTTTCGCTCATGTGAAGTGTCCCAGCCTGTTTATCTACGGCTTAAAAAGTGTTCGAGG
GGAAAATAGGTTGCGCGAGATTATAGAGATCTGGCGCACTAAAAACCAGTATTTCACATGAGTCCGCGTC
TTTTTACGCACTGCCTCTCCCTGACGCGGGATAAAGTGGTATTCTCAAACATATCTCGCAAGCCTGTCTT
GTGTCCAAGCTTTTTGCAAAAGCCTAGGCCTCCAAAAAAGCCTCCTCACTACTTCTGGAATAGCTCAGAG
GCCGAGGCGGCCTCGGCCTCTGCATAAATAAAAAAAATTAGTCAGCCATGGGGCGGAGAATGGGCGGAAC
TGGGCGGAGTTAGGGGCGGGATGGGCGGAGTTAGGGGCGGGACTATGGTTGCTGACTAATTGAGATGCAT
GCTTTGCATACTTCTGCCTGCTGGGGAGCCTGGGGACTTTCCACACCTGGTTGCTGACTAATTGAGATGC
ATGCTTTGCATACTTCTGCCTGCTGGGGAGCCTGGGGACTTTCCACACCCTAACTGACACACATTCCACA
GCTGCATTAATGAATCGGCCAACGCGCGGGGAGAGGCGGTTTGCGTATTGGGCGCTCTTCCGCTTCCTCG
CTCACTGACTCGCTGCGCTCGGTCGTTCGGCTGCGGCGAGCGGTATCAGCTCACTCAAAGGCGGTAATAC
GGTTATCCACAGAATCAGGGGATAACGCAGGAAAGAACATGTGAGCAAAAGGCCAGCAAAAGGCCAGGAA
CCGTAAAAAGGCCGCGTTGCTGGCGTTTTTCCATAGGCTCCGCCCCCCTGACGAGCATCACAAAAATCGA
CGCTCAAGTCAGAGGTGGCGAAACCCGACAGGACTATAAAGATACCAGGCGTTTCCCCCTGGAAGCTCCC
TCGTGCGCTCTCCTGTTCCGACCCTGCCGCTTACCGGATACCTGTCCGCCTTTCTCCCTTCGGGAAGCGT
GGCGCTTTCTCATAGCTCACGCTGTAGGTATCTCAGTTCGGTGTAGGTCGTTCGCTCCAAGCTGGGCTGT
GTGCACGAACCCCCCGTTCAGCCCGACCGCTGCGCCTTATCCGGTAACTATCGTCTTGAGTCCAACCCGG
TAAGACACGACTTATCGCCACTGGCAGCAGCCACTGGTAACAGGATTAGCAGAGCGAGGTATGTAGGCGG
TGCTACAGAGTTCTTGAAGTGGTGGCCTAACTACGGCTACACTAGAAGAACAGTATTTGGTATCTGCGCT
CTGCTGAAGCCAGTTACCTTCGGAAAAAGAGTTGGTAGCTCTTGATCCGGCAAACAAACCACCGCTGGTA
GCGGTGGTTTTTTTGTTTGCAAGCAGCAGATTACGCGCAGAAAAAAAGGATCTCAAGAAGATCCTTTGAT
CTTTTCTACGGGGTCTGACGCTCAGTGGAACGAAAACTCACGTTAAGGGATTTTGGTCATGAGATTATCA
AAAAGGATCTTCACCTAGATCCTTTTAAATTAAAAATGAAGTTTTAAATCAATCTAAAGTATATATGAGT
AAACTTGGTCTGACAGTTACCAATGCTTAATCAGTGAGGCACCTATCTCAGCGATCTGTCTATTTCGTTC
ATCCATAGTTGCCTGACTCCCCGTCGTGTAGATAACTACGATACGGGAGGGCTTACCATCTGGCCCCAGT
GCTGCAATGATACCGCGAGACCCACGCTCACCGGCTCCAGATTTATCAGCAATAAACCAGCCAGCCGGAA
GGGCCGAGCGCAGAAGTGGTCCTGCAACTTTATCCGCCTCCATCCAGTCTATTAATTGTTGCCGGGAAGC
TAGAGTAAGTAGTTCGCCAGTTAATAGTTTGCGCAACGTTGTTGCCATTGCTACAGGCATCGTGGTGTCA
CGCTCGTCGTTTGGTATGGCTTCATTCAGCTCCGGTTCCCAACGATCAAGGCGAGTTACATGATCCCCCA
TGTTGTGCAAAAAAGCGGTTAGCTCCTTCGGTCCTCCGATCGTTGTCAGAAGTAAGTTGGCCGCAGTGTT
ATCACTCATGGTTATGGCAGCACTGCATAATTCTCTTACTGTCATGCCATCCGTAAGATGCTTTTCTGTG
ACTGGTGAGTACTCAACCAAGTCATTCTGAGAATAGTGTATGCGGCGACCGAGTTGCTCTTGCCCGGCGT
CAATACGGGATAATACCGCGCCACATAGCAGAACTTTAAAAGTGCTCATCATTGGAAAACGTTCTTCGGG
GCGAAAACTCTCAAGGATCTTACCGCTGTTGAGATCCAGTTCGATGTAACCCACTCGTGCACCCAACTGA
TCTTCAGCATCTTTTACTTTCACCAGCGTTTCTGGGTGAGCAAAAACAGGAAGGCAAAATGCCGCAAAAA
AGGGAATAAGGGCGACACGGAAATGTTGAATACTCATACTCTTCCTTTTTCAATATTATTGAAGCATTTA
TCAGGGTTATTGTCTCATGAGCGGATACATATTTGAATGTATTTAGAAAAATAAACAAATAGGGGTTCCG
CGCACATTTCCCCGAAAAGTGCCACCTGACGTCTAAGAAACCATTATTATCATGACATTAACCTATAAAA
ATAGGCGTATCACGAGGCCCTTTCGTCTCGCGCGTTTCGGTGATGACGGTGAAAACCTCTGACACATGCA
GCTCCCGGAGACGGTCACAGCTTGTCTGTAAGCGGATGCCGGGAGCAGACAAGCCCGTCAGGGCGCGTCA
GCGGGTGTTGGCGGGTGTCGGGGCTGGCTTAACTATGCGGCATCAGAGCAGATTGTACTGAGAGTGCACC
ATTCGACGCTCTCCCTTATGCGACTCCTGCATTAGGAAGCAGCCCAGTAGTAGGTTGAGGCCGTTGAGCA
CCGCCGCCGCAAGGAATGGTGCATGCAAGGAGATGGCGCCCAACAGTCCCCCGGCCACGGGGCCTGCCAC
CATACCCACGCCGAAACAAGCGCTCATGAGCCCGAAGTGGCGAGCCCGATCTTCCCCATCGGTGATGTCG
GCGATATAGGCGCCAGCAACCGCACCTGTGGCGCCGGTGATGCCGGCCACGATGCGTCCGGCGTAGAGGA
TCTGGCTAGCGATGACCCTGCTGATTGGTTCGCTGACCATTTCCGGGTGCGGGACGGCGTTACCAGAAAC
TCAGAAGGTTCGTCCAACCAAACCGACTCTGACGGCAGTTTACGAGAGAGATGATAGGGTCTGCTTCAGT
AAGCCAGATGCTACACAATTAGGCTTGTACATATTGTCGTTAGAACGCGGCTACAATTAATACATAACCT
TATGTATCATACACATACGATTTAGGTGACACTATAGAATACACGGAATTAATTCTAGATGCTGCTAGAG
ATTTTCCACACTGACTAAAAGGGTCTGAGGGATCTCTAGTTACCAGAGTCACACAACAGACGGGCACACA
CTACTTGAAGCACTCAAGGCAAGCTTTATTGAGGCTTAAGCAGTGGGTTCCCTAGTTAGCCAGAGAGCTC
CCAGGCTCAGATCTGGTCTAACCAGAGAGACCCAGTACAAGCAAAAAGCAGATCTTGTCTTCGTTGGGAG
TGAATTAGCCCTTCCAGTCCCCCCTTTTCTTTTAAAAAGTGGCTAAGATCTACAGCTGCCTTGTAAGTCA
TTGGTCTTAAAGGTACTCGACGGTATCATGCGGGGAGGCGGCCCAAAGGGAGATCCGACTCGTCTGAGGG
CGAAGGCGAAGACGCGGAAGAGGCCGCAGAGCCGGCAGCAGGCCGCGGGAAGGAAGGTCCGCTGGATTGA
GGGCCGAAGGGACGTAGCAGAAGGACGTCCCGCGCAGAATCCAGGTGGCAACACAGGCGAGCAGCCAAGG
AAAGGACGATGATTTCCCCGACAACACCACGGAATTGTCAGTGCCCAACAGCCGAGCCCCTGTCCAGCAG
CGGGCAAGGCAGGCGGCGATGAGTTCCGCCGTGGCAATAGGGAGGGGGAAAGCGAAAGTCCCGGAAAGGA
GCTGACAGGTGGTGGCAATGCCCCAACCAGTGGGGGTTGCGTCAGCAAACACAGTGCACACCACGCCACG
TTGCCTGACAACGGGCCACAACTCCTCATAAAGAGACAGCAACCAGGATTTATACAAGGAGGAGAAAATG
AAAGCCATACGGGAAGCAATAGCATGATACAAAGGCATTAAAGCAGCGTATCCACATAGCGTAAAAGGAG
CAACATAGTTAAGAATACCAGTCAATCTTTCACAAATTTTGTAATCCAGAGGTTGATTATCGATAAGCTT
GATATCAAGCTTGCGTTTAAACTTAGCCTGGCAGCATATCGAGATCGAAGTCATCGAGAGCGTCAGCAGG
GAGCATATCCAGATCAAAATCATCCAGGGCATCGGCGGGCAGCATGTCCAGGTCGAAGTCGTCCAGGGCG
TCGGTGGGTCCGCCGCTCTCGCACTTCAGCTGCTTCTCCAGGCCGCAGATGATCAGTTCCAGGCCGAACA
GGAAGGCGGGCTCGGCGCCCTGTCTGTCGAACAGCTCGATGGCCTGCTTCAGCAGGGGGGGCATGCTGTC
GGTGGTGGGTGTCTCTCTTTCCTCTTTGGCGACCTGGTGTTCCTGTTCTTCCAGCACGCAGCCCAGGGTG
AAGTGGCCCACGGCGCTCAGGGCGTACAGGGCGTTTTCCAGGCTGAAGCCCTGCTGGCACAGGAAGGCCA
GCTGGTTTTCCAGTGTCTCGTACTGCTTCTCGGTGGGTCTGGTGCCCAGGTGCACTTTGGCGCCGTCCCG
GTGGCTCAGCAGGGCGCATCTGTAGCTCTTGGCGTTGTTCCGCAGGAAGTCCTGCCAGCTCTCGCCTTCC
AGAGGGCAGCTGTGGGTGTGGTGCCGGTCCAGCATCTCGATGGGCAGGGCGTCCAGCAGGGCCCGCTTGT
TCTTCACGTGCCAGTACAGGGTGGGCTGTTCCACGCCCAGTTTCTGGGCCAGCTTCCGGGTGGTCAGGCC
CTCGATGCCCACGCCGTTCAGCAGTTCCAGGGCGCTGTTGATCACTTTGCTCTTGTCCAGCCGGCTCATC
GACCCTCCGCCTGGGCCAGGATTCTCCTCGACGTCACCGCATGTTAGCAGACTTCCTCTGCCCTCGGAAC
CGCCTTCCTTTGCCCTCGGACGAGTGCTGGGGCGTCGGTTTCCACTATCGGCGAGTACTTCTACACAGCC
ATCGGTCCAGACGGCCGCGCTTCTGCGGGCGATTTGTGTACGCCCGACAGTCCCGGCTCCGGATCGGACG
ATTGCGTCGCATCGACCCTGCGCCCAAGCTGCATCATCGAAATTGCCGTCAACCAAGCTCTGATAGAGTT
GGTCAAGACCAATGCGGAGCATATACGCCCGGAGCCGCGGCGATCCTGCAAGCTCCGGATGCCTCCGCTC
GAAGTAGCGCGTCTGCTGCTCCATACAAGCCAACCACGGCCTCCAGAAGAAGATGTTGGCGACCTCGTAT
TGGGAATCCCCGAACATCGCCTCGCTCCAGTCAATGACCGCTGTTATGCGGCCATTGTCCGTCAGGACAT
TGTTGGAGCCGAAATCCGCGTGCACGAGGTGCCGGACTTCGGGGCAGTCCTCGGCCCAAAGCATCAGCTC
ATCGAGAGCCTGCGCGACGGACGCACTGACGGTGTCGTCCATCACAGTTTGCCAGTGATACACATGGGGA
TCAGCAATCGCGCAGATGAAATCACGCCATGTAGTGTATTGACCGATTCCTTGCGGTCCGAATGGGCCGA
ACCCGCTCGTCTGGCTAAGATCGGCCGCAGCGATCGCATCCATGGCCTCCGCGACCGGCTGCAGAACAGC
GGGCAGTTCGGTTTCAGGCAGGTCTTGCAACGTGACACCCTGTGCACGGCGGGAGATGCAATAGGTCAGG
CTCTCGCTGAACTCCCCAATGTCAAGCACTTCCGGAATCGGGAGCGCGGCCGATGCAAAGTGCCGATAAA
CATAACGATCTTTGTAGAAACCATCGGCGCAGCTATTTACCCGCAGGACATATCCACGCCCTCCTACATC
GAAGCTGAAAGCACGAGATTCTTCGCCCTCCGAGAGCTGCATCAGGTCGGAGACGCTGTCGAACTTTTCG
ATCAGAAACTTCTCGACAGACGTCGCGGTGAGTTCAGGCTTTTTCATGGTACCGGTCCTGTGTTCTGGCG
GCAAACCCGTTGCGAAAAAGAACGTTCACGGCGACTACTGCACTTATATACGGTTCTCCCCCACCCTCGG
GAAAAAGGCGGAGCCAGTACACGACATCACTTTCCCAGTTTACCCCGCGCCACCTTCTCTAGGCACCGGA
TCAATTGCCGACCCCTCCCCCCAACTTCTCGGGGACTGTGGGCGATGTGCGCTCTGCCCGTCGACTGAGT
CAGTGACTCAGTGAGTCAGTGACTCAGTGAGTCAGTGACTCAGCCCGGGCTCGACATATGCGTAGGCGTG
TACGGTGGGAGGTCTATATAAGCAGAGCTCGTTTAGTGAACCGTCAGATCCTAGTCTACTACCCAGAAAG
CTTGAATTCATGAGCGAGCTGATTAAGGAGAACATGCACATGAAGCTGTACATGGAGGGCACCGTGGACA
ACCATCACTTCAAGTGCACATCCGAGGGCGAAGGCAAGCCCTACGAGGGCACCCAGACCATGAGAATCAA
GGTGGTCGAGGGCGGCCCTCTCCCCTTCGCCTTCGACATCCTGGCTACTAGCTTCCTCTACGGCAGCAAG
ACCTTCATCAACCACACCCAGGGCATCCCCGACTTCTTCAAGCAGTCCTTCCCTGAGGGCTTCACATGGG
AGAGAGTCACCACATACGAAGACGGGGGCGTGCTGACCGCTACCCAGGACACCAGCCTCCAGGACGGCTG
CCTCATCTACAACGTCAAGATCAGAGGGGTGAACTTCACATCCAACGGCCCTGTGATGCAGAAGAAAACA
CTCGGCTGGGAGGCCTTCACCGAGACTCTGTATCCTGCTGACGGCGGCCTGGAAGGCAGAAACGACATGG
CCCTGAAGCTCGTGGGCGGGAGCCATCTGATCGCAAACATCAAGACCACATATAGATCCAAGAAACCCGC
TAAGAACCTCAAGATGCCTGGCGTCTACTATGTGGACTACAGACTGGAAAGAATCAAGGAGGCCAACAAC
GAGACCTACGTCGAGCAGCACGAGGTGGCAGTGGCCAGATACTGCGACCTCCCTAGCAAACTGGGGCACA
AGCTTAATTAAACGCGTGATTCGTCAGTAGGGTTGTAAAGGTTTTTCTTTTCCTGAGAAAACAACCTTTT
GTTTTCTCAGGTTTTGCTTTTTGGCCTTTCCCTAGCTTTAAAAAAAAAAAAGCAAAACTCACCGAGGCAG
TTCCATAGGATGGCAAGATCCTGGTATTGGTCTGCGAGGATCCTTTCTTTCTTTGAATTTCTACTAAGTG
TAGATACTCGATTCAGTTAACAAGGGTAAATTTCTACTAAGTGTAGATACTCGATTCAGTTAACAAGGGT
AAATTTCTACTAAGTGTAGATCGAGTTTTTTTTTGTTTCTCGAGTTGTTTATTGCAGCTTATAATGGTTA
CAAATAAAGCAATAGCATCACAAATTTCACAAATAAAGCATTTTTTTCACTGCATTCTAGTTGTGGTTTG
TCCAAACTCATCAATGTATCTTATCATGTCTGGATCAACTGGATAACTCAAGCTAACCGACTAGTCTAGT
TAAAAAATTCGATATCAAGCTTATCGATCCAAACTGGATCTCTGCTGTCCCTGTAATAAACCCGAAAATT
TTGAATTTTTGTAATTTGTTTTTGTAATTCTTTAGTTTGTATGTCTGTTGCTATTATGTCTACTATTCTT
TCCCCTGCACTGTACCCCCCAATCCCCCCTTTTCTTTTAAAATTGTGGATGAATACTGCCATTTGGCGAT
ACCGTCGAGATCCGTTCACTAATCGAATGGATCTGTCTCTGTCTCTCTCTCCACCTTCTTCTTCTATTCC
TTCGGGCCTGTCGGGTCCCCTCGGGGTTGGGAGGTGGGTCTGAAACGATAATGGTGAATATCCCTGCCTA
ACTCTATTCACTATAGAAAGTACAGCAAAAACTATTCTTAAACCTACCAAGCCTCCTACTATCATTATGA
ATAATTTTATATACCACAGCCAATTTGTTATGTTAAACCAATTCCACAAACTTGCCCATTTATCTAATTC
CAATAATTCTTGTTCATTCTTTTCTTGCTGGTTTTGCGATTCTTCAATTAAGGAGTGTATTAAGCTTGTG
TAATTGTTAATTTCTCTGTCCCACTCCATCCAGGTCGTGTGATTCCAAATCTGTTCCAGAGATTTATTAC
TCCAACTAGCATTCCAAGGCACAGCAGTGGTGCAAATGAGTTTTCCAGAGCAACCCCAAATCCCCAGGAG
CTGTTGATCCTTTAGGTATCTTTCCACAGCCAGGATTCTTGCCTGGAGCTGCTTGATGCCCCAGACTGTG
AGTTGCAACAGATGCTGTTGCGCCTCAATAGCCCTCAGCAAATTGTTCTGCTGCTGCACTATACCAGACA
ATAATTGTCTGGCCTGTACCGTCAGCGTCATTGACGCTGCGCCCATAGTGCTTCCTGCTGCTCCCAAGAA
CCCAAGGAACAAAGCTCCTATTCCCACTGCTCTTTTTTCTCTCTGCACCACTCTTCTCTTTGCCTTGGTG
GGTGCTACTCCTAATGGTTCAATTTTTACTACTTTATATTTATATAATTCACTTCTCCAATTGTCCCTCA
TATCTCCTCCTCCAGGTCTGAAGATCAGCGGCCGGCCGCTTGCTGTGCGGTGGTCTTACTTTTGTTTTGC
TCTTCCTCTATCTTGTCTAAAGCTTCCTTGGTGTCTTTTATCTCTATCCTTTGATGCACACAATAGAGGG
TTGCTACTGTATTATATAATGATCTAAGTTCTTCTGATCCTGTCTGAAGGGATGGTTGTAGCTGTCCCAG
TATTTGTCTACAGCCTTCTGATGTTTCTAACAGGCCAGGATTAACTGCGAATCGTTCTAGCTCCCTGCTT
GCCCATACTATATGTTTTAATTTATATTTTTTCTTTCCCCCTGGCCTTAACCGAATTTTTTCCCATCGCG
ATCTAATTCTCCCCCGCTTAATACTGACGCTCTCGCACCCATCTCTCTCCTTCTAGCCTCCGCTAGTCAA
AATTTTTGGCGTACTCACCAGTCGCCGCCCCTCGCCTCTTGCCGTGCGCGCTTCAGCAAGCCGAGTCCTG
CGTCGAGAGAGCTCCTCTGGTTTCCCTTTCGCTTTCAAGTCCCTGTTCGGGCGCCACTGCTAGAGATTTT
CCACACTGACTAAAAGGGTCTGAGGGATCTCTAGTTACCAGAGTCACACAACAGACGGGCACACACTACT
TGAAGCACTCAAGGCAAGCTTTATTGAGGCTTAAGCAGTGGGTTCCCTAGTTAGCCAGAGAGCTCCCAGG
CTCAGATCTGGTCTAACCAGAGAGACCCAGTACAGGCAAAAAGCAGCTGCTTATATGCAGGATCTGAGGG
CTCGCCACTCCCCAGTCCCGCCCAGGCCACGCCTCCCTGGAAAGTCCCCAGCGGAAAGTCCCTTGTAGCA
AGCTCGATATCAGCAGTTCTTGAAGTACTCCGGATGCAGCTCTCGGGCCACGTGATGAAATGCTAGGCGG
CTGTCAAACCTCCACTCTAACACTTCTCTCTCCGGGTCATCCATCCCATGCAGGCTCACAGGGTGTAACA
AGCTGGTGTTCTCTCCTTTATTGGCCTCTTCTACCTTATCTGGCTCAACTGGTACTAGCTTGTAGCACCA
TCCAAAGGTCAGTGGATATCTGACCCCTGGCCCTGGTGTGTAGTTCTGCTAATCAGGGAAGTAGCCTTGT
GTGTGGTAGATCCACAGATCAAGGATATCTTGTCTTCTTTGGGAGTGAATTAGCCCTTCCAACTACTAAG
TTTGTAGTACATATTTAACAAATACAATTTCTTTAAAATGAAAATAATTCAGAGGAATCACAGGTTTAGA
GTAAATGAAACCACAGGTAATTGGCAGTGGTAATAGGGTATGGGGTGGGAAGTTTGGGATGATTTTGGTT
AGCTTGAGTTATCCAGTTGATCCAGACATGATAAGATACATTGATGAGTTTGGACAAACCACAACTAGAA
TGCAGTGAAAAAAATGCTTTATTTGTGAAATTTGTGATGCTATTGCTTTATTTGTAACCATTATAAGCTG
CAATAAACAAGTTAACAACAACAATTGCATTCATTTTATGTTTCAGGTTCAGGGGGAGGTGTGGGAGGTT
TTTTAAAGCAAGTAAAACCTCTACAAATGTGGTATGGCTGATTATGATCTCTAGTCAAGGCACTATACAT
CAAATATTCCTTATTAACCCCTTTACAAATTAAAAAGCTAAAGGTACACAATTTTTGAGCATAGTTATTA
ATAGCAGACACTCTATGCCTGTGTGGAGTAAGAAAAAACAGTATGTTATGATTATAACTGTTATGCCTAC
TTATAAAGGTTACAGAATATTTTTCCATAATTTTCTTGTATAGCAGTGCAGCTTTTTCCTTTGTGGTGTA
AATAGCAAAGCAAGCAAGAGTTCTATTACTAAACACAGCATGACTCAAAAAACTTAGCAATTCTGAAGGA
AAGTCCTTGGGGTCTTCTACCTTTCTCTTCTTTTTTGGAGGAGTAGAATGTTGAGAGTCAGCAGTAGCCT
CATCATCACTAGATGGCATTTCTTCTGAGCAAAACAGGTTTTCCTCATTAAAGGCATTCCACCACTGCTC
CCATTCATCAGTTCCATAGGTTGGAATCTAAAATACACAAACAATTAGAATCAGTAGTTTAACACATTAT
ACACTTAAAAATTTTATATTTACCTTAGAGCTTTAAATCTCTGTAGGTAGTTTGTCCAATTATGTCACAC
CACAGAAGTAAGGTTCCTTCACAAAGATCCGGGGCCCACTCATAAATCCAGTTGCCGCCACGGTAGCCAA
TCACCGTATCGTATAAATCATCGTCGGTACGTTCGGCATCGCTCATCACAATACGTGCCTGGACGTCGAG
GATTTCGCGTGGGTCAATGCCGCGCCAGATCCACATCAGACGGTTAATCATGCGATACCAGTGAGGGATG
GTTTTACCATCAAGGGCCGACTGCACAGGCGGTTGTGCGCCGTGATTAAAGCGGCGGACTAGCGTCGAGG
TTTCAGGATGTTTAAAGCGGGGTTTGAACAGGGTTTCGCTCAGGTTTGCCTGTGTCATGGATGCAGCCTC
CAGAATACTTACTGGAAACTATTGTAACCCGCCTGAAGTTAAAAAGAACAACGCCCGGCAGTGCCAGGCG
TTGAAAAGATTAGCGACCGGAGAT
Features (pLannotate 1.2.2; 36 found; start..end, strand, type, name):
    324..443     -  CDS            gpt (fragment): XGPT_ECOLI - Also known as gpp, gxu. Experimental evidence at protein level: Swiss-Prot protein existence level 1. Purine salvage pathway enzyme that catalyzes the transfer of the ribosyl-5-phosphate group from 5-phospho-alpha-D-ribose 1- diphosphate (PRPP) to the N9 position of the 6-oxopurines guanine and xanthine to form the corresponding ribonucleotides GMP (guanosine 5'- monophosphate) and XMP (xanthosine 5'-monophosphate), with the release of PPi. To a lesser extent, also acts on hypoxanthine (PubMed:9100006, PubMed:3886014). Does not ribophosphorylate adenine (PubMed:3886014). From Esch
    643..972     -  promoter       SV40 promoter: SV40 enhancer and early promoter
    979..1035    -  CDS            lacI (fragment): lac repressor; lacI; The lac repressor binds to the lac operator to inhibit transcription in E. coli. This inhibition can be relieved by adding lactose or isopropyl-β-D-thiogalactopyranoside (IPTG).
   1218..1806    -  rep_origin     ori: high-copy-number ColE1/pMB1/pBR322/pUC origin of replication
   1977..2837    -  CDS            AmpR: β-lactamase; bla; confers resistance to ampicillin, carbenicillin, and related antibiotics
   2838..2942    -  promoter       AmpR promoter: bla
   3037..3072    +  CDS            rop (fragment): Rop protein, which maintains plasmids at low copy number; rop
   3174..3222    +  misc_feature   bom (fragment): basis of mobility region from pBR322
   3223..3502    -  CDS            TcR (fragment): tetracycline efflux protein; tet; confers resistance to tetracycline
   3730..3748    +  promoter       SP6 promoter: promoter for bacteriophage SP6 RNA polymerase
   3773..4006    -  LTR            3' LTR (ΔU3): self-inactivating 3' long terminal repeat (LTR) from HIV-1
   4008..4079    -  CDS            nef (fragment): NEF_HV1Z2 - Experimental evidence at protein level: Swiss-Prot protein existence level 1. Extracellular Nef protein targets CD4(+) T-lymphocytes for apoptosis by interacting with CXCR4 surface receptors. From Human immunodeficiency virus type 1 group M subtype D (isolate Z2/CDC-Z34) (HIV-1).
   4090..4678    -  misc_feature   WPRE: woodchuck hepatitis virus posttranscriptional regulatory element
   4678..4696    -  misc_feature   MCS (fragment): pBluescript multiple cloning site
   4842..5459    -  CDS            tetR: TETR2_ECOLX - Experimental evidence at protein level: Swiss-Prot protein existence level 1. TetR is the repressor of the tetracycline resistance element; its N-terminal region forms a helix-turn-helix structure and binds DNA. Binding of tetracycline to TetR reduces the repressor affinity for the tetracycline resistance gene (tetA) promoter operator sites. From Escherichia coli.
   5535..6557    -  CDS            hph: KHYB_ECOLX - Experimental evidence at protein level: Swiss-Prot protein existence level 1. The aminoglycoside phosphotransferases achieve inactivation of their antibiotic substrates by phosphorylation. Only phosphorylates hygromycin and closely related compounds such as demethyl analogs and destomycin. From Escherichia coli.
   6568..6779    -  promoter       EF-1α core promoter: core promoter for human elongation factor EF-1α
   6852..6889    +  promoter       minimal CMV promoter: human cytomegalovirus (CMV) immediate early promoter
   6940..7638    +  CDS            TagBFP: TagBFP is a basic (constitutively fluorescent) blue fluorescent protein published in 2008, derived from Entacmaea quadricolor. It is reported to be a very rapidly-maturing monomer with very low acid sensitivity.
   7754..7807    -  CDS            KanR (fragment): aminoglycoside phosphotransferase; aph(3')-Ia; confers resistance to kanamycin
   7955..8086    +  polyA_signal   SV40 poly(A) signal: SV40 polyadenylation signal
   8126..8148    +  misc_feature   MCS (fragment): pBluescript multiple cloning site
   8185..8302    -  misc_feature   cPPT/CTS: central polypurine tract and central termination sequence of HIV-1
   8339..8439    -  CDS            Rev (fragment): human immunodeficiency virus 1 (HIV-1) Rev protein; rev; enhances nuclear export of unspliced and incompletely spliced viral mRNAs
   8816..9049    -  misc_feature   RRE: The Rev response element (RRE) of HIV-1 allows for Rev-dependent mRNA export from the nucleus to the cytoplasm.
   9224..9562    -  CDS            HIV-1 gag (fragment): gag protein from human immunodeficiency virus 1; gag
   9546..9671    -  misc_feature   HIV-1 Ψ: packaging signal of human immunodeficiency virus type 1
   9718..9975    -  LTR            5' LTR (truncated): truncated 5' long terminal repeat (LTR) from HIV-1
  10023..10352   -  CDS            nef (fragment): NEF_HV1BR - Experimental evidence at protein level: Swiss-Prot protein existence level 1. Extracellular Nef protein targets CD4(+) T-lymphocytes for apoptosis by interacting with CXCR4 surface receptors (PubMed:14990729). From Human immunodeficiency virus type 1 group M subtype B (isolate BRU/LAI) (HIV-1).
  10519..10653   -  polyA_signal   SV40 poly(A) signal: SV40 polyadenylation signal
  10676..10759   -  CDS            large T antigen (fragment): large T antigen from SV40 (simian virus 40)
  11078..11098   -  CDS            SV40 NLS: nuclear localization signal of SV40 (simian virus 40) large T antigen
  11228..11293   -  intron         small t intron: SV40 (simian virus 40) small t antigen intron
  11295..11369   -  CDS            small t antigen (fragment): SV40 (simian virus 40) small t antigen
  11373..11678   -  CDS            frsA (fragment): FRSA_ECOLI - Also known as yafA. Experimental evidence at protein level: Swiss-Prot protein existence level 1. Catalyzes the hydrolysis of esters (PubMed:15808744). Displays esterase activity toward pNP-butyrate (PubMed:15808744). May stimulate mixed-acid fermentation by acting as a fermentation/respiration switch that down-regulates respiration and up- regulates fermentation rates (PubMed:15169777). From Escherichia coli (strain K12).
  11773..324     -  CDS            gpt (fragment) (across the origin): XGPT_ECOLI - Also known as gpp, gxu. Experimental evidence at protein level: Swiss-Prot protein existence level 1. Purine salvage pathway enzyme that catalyzes the transfer of the ribosyl-5-phosphate group from 5-phospho-alpha-D-ribose 1- diphosphate (PRPP) to the N9 position of the 6-oxopurines guanine and xanthine to form the corresponding ribonucleotides GMP (guanosine 5'- monophosphate) and XMP (xanthosine 5'-monophosphate), with the release of PPi. To a lesser extent, also acts on hypoxanthine (PubMed:9100006, PubMed:3886014). Does not ribophosphorylate adenine (PubMed:3886014). From Esch
