[The description below was written by a language model from this plasmid's Addgene catalogue record and pLannotate feature annotations shown in this document.]
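Description:
pSLQ11444 is an 11.8 kb self-inactivating HIV-1 lentiviral transfer plasmid built on the pHR backbone, designed to deliver a signal-responsive Cas12a guide RNA cassette into mammalian cells. It is propagated in E. coli through a high-copy ColE1/pUC-type origin with ampicillin resistance. The lentiviral portion carries a truncated 5' LTR, the Ψ packaging signal with a gag fragment, RRE, cPPT/CTS, WPRE and a ΔU3 3' LTR. The backbone also retains SV40 and gpt remnants, along with small fragments of other bacterial genes that are probably vestigial or annotation artefacts.

Two expression units sit between the LTRs in opposite orientations. In the same direction as the viral genome, an EF-1α core (EFS) promoter constitutively drives the hygromycin phosphotransferase gene linked by T2A to rtTA (annotated here through its tetR-derived portion). This allows hygromycin selection of transduced cells and supplies a doxycycline-responsive transactivator. In the reverse direction (the "R" in the stated design), a minimal CMV promoter, preceded according to the purpose line by AP1 response elements that are not separately annotated, drives TagBFP. By the name, TagBFP is followed by a Triplex RNA-stabilising element, two copies of the crGFP* Cas12a crRNA and an SV40 poly(A) signal. Reversing the cassette keeps its polyadenylation signal from truncating the viral genomic RNA. The Triplex is expected to protect the BFP message once Cas12a excises the crRNAs from this Pol II transcript.

AP1 pathway activity should therefore yield both blue fluorescence and guides directing a Cas12a adenine base editor to a GFP* reporter target. This matches the associated work on recording biological signals with Cas12a base editors. The editor and the reporter are not encoded on this plasmid.
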