Addgene plasmid #183628: pSLQ11444
Purpose: pHR-R(AP1-minCMV-BFP-Triplex-2X crGFP*ABE3-SV40pA)-EFS-Hygro-T2A-rtTA-WPRE
Depositing lab: Stanley Qi. Depositing organization: Stanford University. Publication: Scalable biological signal recording in mammalian cells using Cas12a base editors. Kempton HR, Love KS, Guo LY, Qi LS. Nat Chem Biol. 2022 May 30. pii: 10.1038/s41589-022-01034-2. doi: 10.1038/s41589-022-01034-2. PubMed 35637351.
Backbone
  Vector backbone: pHR
  Vector type: Lentiviral, CRISPR
  Selectable markers: Hygromycin
Growth in bacteria
  Bacterial resistance: Ampicillin, 100 μg/mL
  Growth temperature: 37°C
  Growth strain: NEB Stable
  Copy number: Unknown
Gene/Insert
  Gene/Insert name: Cas12 Guide (crGFP*)
Terms and licenses: Academic/Nonprofit Terms; Industry Terms: Not Available to Industry
How to cite: pSLQ11444 was a gift from Stanley Qi (Addgene plasmid # 183628 ; http://n2t.net/addgene:183628 ; RRID:Addgene_183628)
